Addgene plasmid #86537: pMSCV-GFP
Purpose: Retrovirus expressing GFP
Depositing lab: Xue Han. Depositing organization: Boston University Main Campus. Publication: Young adult born neurons enhance hippocampal dependent performance via influences on bilateral networks. Zhuo JM, Tseng HA, Desai M, Bucklin ME, Mohammed AI, Robinson NT, Boyden ES, Rangel LM, Jasanoff AP, Gritton HJ, Han X. Elife. 2016 Dec 3;5. pii: e22429. doi: 10.7554/eLife.22429. PubMed 27914197.
Backbone
  Vector backbone: pMSCV
  Backbone size w/o insert (bp): 6181
  Total vector size (bp): 6901
  Vector type: Mammalian Expression, Retroviral
Growth in bacteria
  Bacterial resistance: Ampicillin, 100 μg/mL
  Growth temperature: 30°C
  Growth strain: NEB Stable
  Copy number: High Copy
Gene/Insert
  Gene/Insert name: GFP
  Species: Synthetic
  Insert size (bp): 720
  Promoter: Synapsin I (human)
  Cloning method: Restriction Enzyme; 5′ cloning site NcoI (not destroyed); 3′ cloning site SalI (not destroyed)
  Sequencing primers: 5′ ACGACGGCAACTACAAGACC; 3′ AACCAGTGGGGGTTGCGT
Terms and licenses: Academic/Nonprofit Terms; Industry Terms: Not Available to Industry
How to cite: pMSCV-GFP was a gift from Xue Han (Addgene plasmid # 86537 ; http://n2t.net/addgene:86537 ; RRID:Addgene_86537)
