[The description below was written by a language model from this plasmid's Addgene catalogue record and pLannotate feature annotations shown in this document.]
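Description:
pMSCV-GFP is a gammaretroviral transfer vector built on the pMSCV (murine stem cell virus) backbone, designed to produce recombinant retrovirus that expresses green fluorescent protein in mammalian cells. The catalogue lists a total size of about 6.9 kb, and the sequenced record is of similar length. In bacteria the plasmid replicates from a high-copy ColE1/pUC-type origin and is selected with ampicillin through the β-lactamase gene. The rest of the bacterial portion contains only non-functional remnants of earlier cloning vectors (fragments of lacI, lacZα, rop, bom and the tetracycline resistance gene, plus a lac promoter/operator) and a short env fragment.

The proviral region is bounded by 5′ and 3′ long terminal repeats from murine embryonic stem cell virus. Downstream of the 5′ LTR lie the Ψ packaging signal and a truncated gag sequence lacking its start codon, which together promote efficient encapsidation of the genomic RNA without encoding viral protein. Because gag, pol and env are not supplied by the vector, they must be provided in trans by packaging cells or helper plasmids. The payload is an internal expression cassette in which the human synapsin I promoter, which confers neuron-specific expression, drives EGFP. It is followed by a WPRE that enhances transcript stability and expression. No mammalian selection marker is annotated.

Gammaretroviruses integrate only in dividing cells, so a vector of this type marks cells that are proliferating at the time of infection, with the synapsin promoter restricting fluorescence to neuronal progeny. This fits the associated study of young adult-born hippocampal neurons, although the record itself states the purpose only as a retrovirus expressing GFP.
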