Features (pLannotate 1.2.2; 19 found; start..end, strand, type, name):
      1..517     +  LTR            5' LTR: 5' long terminal repeat from murine embryonic stem cell virus
    581..922     +  misc_feature   MESV Ψ: packaging signal of murine embryonic stem cell virus
    989..1405    +  CDS            gag (truncated): truncated Moloney murine leukemia virus (MMLV) gag gene lacking the start codon
   1445..1892    +  promoter       hSyn promoter: human synapsin I promoter; confers neuron-specific expression (Kügler et al., 2003)
   1901..2617    +  CDS            EGFP: EGFP is a basic (constitutively fluorescent) green fluorescent protein published in 1996, derived from Aequorea victoria. It is reported to be a rapidly-maturing weak dimer with moderate acid sensitivity.
   2647..3235    +  misc_feature   WPRE: woodchuck hepatitis virus posttranscriptional regulatory element
   3282..3796    +  LTR            3' LTR: 3' long terminal repeat from murine embryonic stem cell virus
   3958..3974    -  protein_bind   lac operator: The lac repressor binds to the lac operator to inhibit transcription in E. coli. This inhibition can be relieved by adding lactose or isopropyl-β-D-thiogalactopyranoside (IPTG). lac repressor encoded by lacI
   3982..4012    -  promoter       lac promoter: promoter for the E. coli lac operon
   4027..4048    -  protein_bind   CAP binding site: CAP binding activates transcription in the presence of cAMP. E. coli catabolite activator protein
   4061..4153    -  CDS            lacI (fragment): lac repressor; lacI; The lac repressor binds to the lac operator to inhibit transcription in E. coli. This inhibition can be relieved by adding lactose or isopropyl-β-D-thiogalactopyranoside (IPTG).
   4336..4924    -  rep_origin     ori: high-copy-number ColE1/pMB1/pBR322/pUC origin of replication
   5095..5955    -  CDS            AmpR: β-lactamase; bla; confers resistance to ampicillin, carbenicillin, and related antibiotics
   5956..6060    -  promoter       AmpR promoter: bla
   6155..6190    +  CDS            rop (fragment): Rop protein, which maintains plasmids at low copy number; rop
   6292..6391    +  misc_feature   bom (fragment): basis of mobility region from pBR322
   6397..6546    -  CDS            lacZα (fragment): LacZα fragment of β-galactosidase; lacZ fragment
   6546..6747    -  CDS            TcR (fragment): tetracycline efflux protein; tet; confers resistance to tetracycline
   6748..6846    +  CDS            env (fragment): murine leukemia virus gPr80 envelope polyprotein precursor; env; proteolytically cleaved into gp70SU and p15TM subunits
>Addgene plasmid #86537 | pMSCV-GFP | addgene full sequence | sequence record 180135 | Addgene NGS Result
AATGAAAGACCCCACCTGTAGGTTTGGCAAGCTAGCTTAAGTAACGCCATTTTGCAAGGCATGGAAAATA
CATAACTGAGAATAGAGAAGTTCAGATCAAGGTTAGGAACAGAGAGACAGCAGAATATGGGCCAAACAGG
ATATCTGTGGTAAGCAGTTCCTGCCCCGGCTCAGGGCCAAGAACAGATGGTCCCCAGATGCGGTCCCGCC
CTCAGCAGTTTCTAGAGAACCATCAGATGTTTCCAGGGTGCCCCAAGGACCTGAAATGACCCTGTGCCTT
ATTTGAACTAACCAATCAGTTCGCTTCTCGCTTCTGTTCGCGCGCTTCTGCTCCCCGAGCTCAATAAAAG
AGTCCACAACCCCTCACTCGGCGCGCCAGTCCTCCGATAGACTGCGTCGCCCGGGTACCCGTATTCCCAA
TAAAGCCTCTTGCTGTTTGCATCCGAATCGTGGACTCGCTGATCCTTGGGAGGGTCTCCTCAGATTGATT
GACTGCCCACCTCGGGGGTCTTTCATTTGGAGGTTCCACCGAGATTTGGAGACCCCTGCCCAGGGACCAC
CGACCCCCCCGCCGGGAGGTAAGCTGGCCAGCGGTCGTTTCGTGTCTGTCTCTGTCTTTGTGCGTGTTTG
TGCCGGCATCTAATGTTTGCGCCTGCGTCTGTACTAGTTAGCTAACTAGCTCTGTATCTGGCGGACCCGT
GGTGGAACTGACGAGTTCTGAACACCCGGCCGCAACCCTGGGAGACGTCCCAGGGACTTTGGGGGCCGTT
TTTGTGGCCCGACCTGAGGAAGGGAGTCGATGTGGAATCCGACCCCGTCAGGATATGTGGTTCTGGTAGG
AGACGAGAACCTAAAACAGTTCCCGCCTCCGTCTGAATTTTTGCTTTCGGTTTGGAACCGAAGCCGCGCG
TCTTGTCTGCTGCAGCGCTGCAGCATCGTTCTGTGTTGTCTCTGTCTGACTGTGTTTCTGTATTTGTCTG
AAAATTAGGGCCAGACTGTTACCACTCCCTTAAGTTTGACCTTAGGTCACTGGAAAGATGTCGAGCGGAT
CGCTCACAACCAGTCGGTAGATGTCAAGAAGAGACGTTGGGTTACCTTCTGCTCTGCAGAATGGCCAACC
TTTAACGTCGGATGGCCGCGAGACGGCACCTTTAACCGAGACCTCATCACCCAGGTTAAGATCAAGGTCT
TTTCACCTGGCCCGCATGGACACCCAGACCAGGTCCCCTACATCGTGACCTGGGAAGCCTTGGCTTTTGA
CCCCCCTCCCTGGGTCAAGCCCTTTGTACACCCTAAGCCTCCGCCTCCTCTTCCTCCATCCGCCCCGTCT
CTCCCCCTTGAACCTCCTCGTTCGACCCCGCCTCGATCCTCCCTTTATCCAGCCCTCACTCCTTCTCTAG
GCGCCGGAATTAGATCTTCTAGACTGCAGAGGGCCCTGCGTATGAGTGCAAGTGGGTTTTAGGACCAGGA
TGAGGCGGGGTGGGGGTGCCTACCTGACGACCGACCCCGACCCACTGGACAAGCACCCAACCCCCATTCC
CCAAATTGCGCATCCCCTATCAGAGAGGGGGAGGGGAAACAGGATGCGGCGAGGCGCGTGCGCACTGCCA
GCTTCAGCACCGCGGACAGTGCCTTCGCCCCCGCCTGGCGGCGCGCGCCACCGCCGCCTCAGCACTGAAG
GCGCGCTGACGTCACTCGCCGGTCCCCCGCAAACTCCCCTTCCCGGCCACCTTGGTCGCGTCCGCGCCGC
CGCCGGCCCAGCCGGACCGCACCACGCGAGGCGCGAGATAGGGGGGCACGGGCGCGACCATCTGCGCTGC
GGCGCCGGCGACTCAGCGCTGCCTCAGTCTGCGGTGGGCAGCGGAGGAGTCGTGTCGTGCCTGAGAGCGC
AGTCGAGACCATGGTGAGCAAGGGCGAGGAGCTGTTCACCGGGGTGGTGCCCATCCTGGTCGAGCTGGAC
GGCGACGTAAACGGCCACAAGTTCAGCGTGTCCGGCGAGGGCGAGGGCGATGCCACCTACGGCAAGCTGA
CCCTGAAGTTCATTTGCACCACCGGCAAGCTGCCCGTGCCCTGGCCCACCCTCGTGACCACCCTGACCTA
CGGCGTGCAGTGCTTCAGCCGCTACCCCGACCACATGAAGCAGCACGACTTCTTCAAGTCCGCCATGCCC
GAAGGCTACGTCCAGGAGCGCACCATCTTCTTCAAGGACGACGGCAACTACAAGACCCGCGCCGAGGTGA
AGTTCGAGGGCGACACCCTGGTGAACCGCATCGAGCTGAAGGGCATCGACTTCAAGGAGGACGGCAACAT
CCTGGGGCACAAGCTGGAGTACAACTACAACAGCCACAACGTCTATATCATGGCCGACAAGCAGAAGAAC
GGCATCAAGGTGAACTTCAAGATCCGCCACAACATCGAGGACGGCAGCGTGCAGCTCGCCGACCACTACC
AGCAGAACACCCCCATCGGCGACGGCCCCGTGCTGCTGCCCGACAACCACTACCTGAGCACCCAGTCCGC
CCTGAGCAAAGACCCCAACGAGAAGCGCGATCACATGGTCCTGCTGGAGTTCGTGACCGCCGCCGGGATC
ACTCTCGGCATGGACGAGCTGTACAAGTAAGTCGACCTGCAGCCAAGCTTATCGATAATCAACCTCTGGA
TTACAAAATTTGTGAAAGATTGACTGGTATTCTTAACTATGTTGCTCCTTTTACGCTATGTGGATACGCT
GCTTTAATGCCTTTGTATCATGCTATTGCTTCCCGTATGGCTTTCATTTTCTCCTCCTTGTATAAATCCT
GGTTGCTGTCTCTTTATGAGGAGTTGTGGCCCGTTGTCAGGCAACGTGGCGTGGTGTGCACTGTGTTTGC
TGACGCAACCCCCACTGGTTGGGGCATTGCCACCACCTGTCAGCTCCTTTCCGGGACTTTCGCTTTCCCC
CTCCCTATTGCCACGGCGGAACTCATCGCCGCCTGCCTTGCCCGCTGCTGGACAGGGGCTCGGCTGTTGG
GCACTGACAATTCCGTGGTGTTGTCGGGGAAATCATCGTCCTTTCCTTGGCTGCTCGCCTGTGTTGCCAC
CTGGATTCTGCGCGGGACGTCCTTCTGCTACGTCCCTTCGGCCCTCAATCCAGCGGACCTTCCTTCCCGC
GGCCTGCTGCCGGCTCTGCGGCCTCTTCCGCGTCTTCGCCTTCGCCCTCAGACGAGTCGGATCTCCCTTT
GGGCCGCCTCCCCGCATCGATAAAATAAAAGATTTTATTTAGTCTCCAGAAAAAGGGGGGAATGAAAGAC
CCCACCTGTAGGTTTGGCAAGCTAGCTTAAGTAACGCCATTTTGCAAGGCATGGAAAATACATAACTGAG
AATAGAGAAGTTCAGATCAAGGTTAGGAACAGAGAGACAGCAGAATATGGGCCAAACAGGATATCTGTGG
TAAGCAGTTCCTGCCCCGGCTCAGGGCCAAGAACAGATGGTCCCCAGATGCGGTCCCGCCCTCAGCAGTT
TCTAGAGAACCATCAGATGTTTCCAGGGTGCCCCAAGGACCTGAAATGACCCTGTGCCTTATTTGAACTA
ACCAATCAGTTCGCTTCTCGCTTCTGTTCGCGCGCTTCTGCTCCCCGAGCTCAATAAAAGAGCCCACAAC
CCCTCACTCGGCGCGCCAGTCCTCCGATAGACTGCGTCGCCCGGGTACCCGTGTATCCAATAAACCCTCT
TGCAGTTGCATCCGACTTGTGGTCTCGCTGTTCCTTGGGAGGGTCTCCTCTGAGTGATTGACTACCCGTC
AGCGGGGGTCTTTCATGGGTAACAGTTTCTTGAAGTTGGAGAACAACATTCTGAGGGTAGGAGTCGAATA
TTAAGTAATCCTGACTCAATTAGCCACTGTTTTGAATCCACATACTCCAATACTCCTGAAATAGTTCATT
ATGGACAGCGCAGAAAGAGCTGGGGAGAATTGTGAAATTGTTATCCGCTCACAATTCCACACAACATACG
AGCCGGAAGCATAAAGTGTAAAGCCTGGGGTGCCTAATGAGTGAGCTAACTCACATTAATTGCGTTGCGC
TCACTGCCCGCTTTCCAGTCGGGAAACCTGTCGTGCCAGCTGCATTAATGAATCGGCCAACGCGCGGGGA
GAGGCGGTTTGCGTATTGGGCGCTCTTCCGCTTCCTCGCTCACTGACTCGCTGCGCTCGGTCGTTCGGCT
GCGGCGAGCGGTATCAGCTCACTCAAAGGCGGTAATACGGTTATCCACAGAATCAGGGGATAACGCAGGA
AAGAACATGTGAGCAAAAGGCCAGCAAAAGGCCAGGAACCGTAAAAAGGCCGCGTTGCTGGCGTTTTTCC
ATAGGCTCCGCCCCCCTGACGAGCATCACAAAAATCGACGCTCAAGTCAGAGGTGGCGAAACCCGACAGG
ACTATAAAGATACCAGGCGTTTCCCCCTGGAAGCTCCCTCGTGCGCTCTCCTGTTCCGACCCTGCCGCTT
ACCGGATACCTGTCCGCCTTTCTCCCTTCGGGAAGCGTGGCGCTTTCTCATAGCTCACGCTGTAGGTATC
TCAGTTCGGTGTAGGTCGTTCGCTCCAAGCTGGGCTGTGTGCACGAACCCCCCGTTCAGCCCGACCGCTG
CGCCTTATCCGGTAACTATCGTCTTGAGTCCAACCCGGTAAGACACGACTTATCGCCACTGGCAGCAGCC
ACTGGTAACAGGATTAGCAGAGCGAGGTATGTAGGCGGTGCTACAGAGTTCTTGAAGTGGTGGCCTAACT
ACGGCTACACTAGAAGAACAGTATTTGGTATCTGCGCTCTGCTGAAGCCAGTTACCTTCGGAAAAAGAGT
TGGTAGCTCTTGATCCGGCAAACAAACCACCGCTGGTAGCGGTGGTTTTTTTGTTTGCAAGCAGCAGATT
ACGCGCAGAAAAAAAGGATCTCAAGAAGATCCTTTGATCTTTTCTACGGGGTCTGACGCTCAGTGGAACG
AAAACTCACGTTAAGGGATTTTGGTCATGAGATTATCAAAAAGGATCTTCACCTAGATCCTTTTAAATTA
AAAATGAAGTTTTAAATCAATCTAAAGTATATATGAGTAAACTTGGTCTGACAGTTACCAATGCTTAATC
AGTGAGGCACCTATCTCAGCGATCTGTCTATTTCGTTCATCCATAGTTGCCTGACTCCCCGTCGTGTAGA
TAACTACGATACGGGAGGGCTTACCATCTGGCCCCAGTGCTGCAATGATACCGCGAGACCCACGCTCACC
GGCTCCAGATTTATCAGCAATAAACCAGCCAGCCGGAAGGGCCGAGCGCAGAAGTGGTCCTGCAACTTTA
TCCGCCTCCATCCAGTCTATTAATTGTTGCCGGGAAGCTAGAGTAAGTAGTTCGCCAGTTAATAGTTTGC
GCAACGTTGTTGCCATTGCTACAGGCATCGTGGTGTCACGCTCGTCGTTTGGTATGGCTTCATTCAGCTC
CGGTTCCCAACGATCAAGGCGAGTTACATGATCCCCCATGTTGTGCAAAAAAGCGGTTAGCTCCTTCGGT
CCTCCGATCGTTGTCAGAAGTAAGTTGGCCGCAGTGTTATCACTCATGGTTATGGCAGCACTGCATAATT
CTCTTACTGTCATGCCATCCGTAAGATGCTTTTCTGTGACTGGTGAGTACTCAACCAAGTCATTCTGAGA
ATAGTGTATGCGGCGACCGAGTTGCTCTTGCCCGGCGTCAATACGGGATAATACCGCGCCACATAGCAGA
ACTTTAAAAGTGCTCATCATTGGAAAACGTTCTTCGGGGCGAAAACTCTCAAGGATCTTACCGCTGTTGA
GATCCAGTTCGATGTAACCCACTCGTGCACCCAACTGATCTTCAGCATCTTTTACTTTCACCAGCGTTTC
TGGGTGAGCAAAAACAGGAAGGCAAAATGCCGCAAAAAAGGGAATAAGGGCGACACGGAAATGTTGAATA
CTCATACTCTTCCTTTTTCAATATTATTGAAGCATTTATCAGGGTTATTGTCTCATGAGCGGATACATAT
TTGAATGTATTTAGAAAAATAAACAAATAGGGGTTCCGCGCACATTTCCCCGAAAAGTGCCACCTGACGT
CTAAGAAACCATTATTATCATGACATTAACCTATAAAAATAGGCGTATCACGAGGCCCTTTCGTCTCGCG
CGTTTCGGTGATGACGGTGAAAACCTCTGACACATGCAGCTCCCGGAGACGGTCACAGCTTGTCTGTAAG
CGGATGCCGGGAGCAGACAAGCCCGTCAGGGCGCGTCAGCGGGTGTTGGCGGGTGTCGGGGCTGGCTTAA
CTATGCGGCATCAGAGCAGATTGTACTGAGAGTGCACCATATGCGGTGTGAAATACCGCACAGATGCGTA
AGGAGAAAATACCGCATCAGGCGCCATTCGCCATTCAGGCTGCGCAACTGTTGGGAAGGGCGATCGGTGC
GGGCCTCTTCGCTATTACGCCAGCTGGCGAAAGGGGGATGTGCTGCAAGGCGATTAAGTTGGGTAACGCC
AGGGTTTTCCCAGTCACGACGTTGTAAAACGACGGCGCAAGGAATGGTGCATGCAAGGAGATGGCGCCCA
ACAGTCCCCCGGCCACGGGGCCTGCTACCATACCCACGCCGAAACAAGCGCTCATGAGCCCGAAGTGGCG
AGCCCGATCTTCCCCATCGGTGATGTCGGCGATATAGGCGCCAGCAACCGCACCTGTGGCGCCGGTGATG
CCGGCCACGATGCGTCCGGCGTAGAGGCGATTAGTCCAATTTGTTAAAGACAGGATATCAGTGGTCCAGG
CTCTAGTTTTGACTCAACAATATCACCAGCTGAAGCCTATAGAGTACGAGCCATAGATAAAATAAAAGAT
TTTATTTAGTCTCCAGAAAAAGGGGGG
